>Addgene plasmid #140408 | GS1.1/MYB60 | depositor full sequence | sequence record 272454 | GS1.1/MYB60 sequence 11039 bps
TGAGACTTTTCAACAAAGGGTAATATCGGGAAACCTCCTCGGATTCCATTGCCCAGCTATCTGTCACTTC
ATCAAAAGGACAGTAGAAAAGGAAGGTGGCACCTACAAATGCCATCATTGCGATAAAGGAAAGGCTATCG
TTCAAGATGCCCCTGCCGACAGTGGTCCCAAAGATGGACCCCCACCCACGAGGAGCATCGTGGAAAAAGA
AGACGTTCCAACCACGTCTTCAAAGCAAGTGGATTGATGTGATATCTCCACTGACGTAAGGGATGACGCA
CAATCCCACTATCCTTCGCAAGACCCTTCCTCTATATAAGGAAGTTCATTTCATTTGGAGAGGACTCCGG
TATTTTTACAACAATTACCACAACAAAACAAACAACAAACAACATTACAATTTACTATTCTAGTCGACCT
GCAGGCGGCCGCACTAGTGATATCACAAGTTTATGGTGAGCAAGGGCGAGGAGAATAACATGGCCATCAT
CAAGGAGTTCATGCGCTTCAAGGTGCACATGGAGGGCTCCGTGAACGGCCACGAGTTCGAGATCGAGGGC
GAGGGCGAGGGCCGCCCCTACGAGGCCTTTCAGACCGCTAAGCTGAAGGTGACCAAGGGTGGCCCCCTGC
CCTTCGCCTGGGACATCCTGTCCCCTCAGTTCATGTACGGCTCCAAGGTCTACATTAAGCACCCAGCCGA
CATCCCCGACTACTTCAAGCTGTCCTTCCCCGAGGGCTTCAGGTGGGAGCGCGTGATGAACTTCGAGGAC
GGCGGCATTATTCACGTTAACCAGGACTCCTCCCTGCAGGACGGCGTGTTCATCTACAAGGTGAAGCTGC
GCGGCACCAACTTCCCCTCCGACGGCCCCGTAATGCAGAAGAAGACCATGGGCTGGGAGGCCTCCGAGGA
GCGGATGTACCCCGAGGACGGCGCCCTGAAGAGCGAGATCAAGAAGAGGCTGAAGCTGAAGGACGGCGGC
CACTACGCCGCCGAGGTCAAGACCACCTACAAGGCCAAGAAGCCCGTGCAGCTGCCCGGCGCCTACATCG
TCGACATCAAGTTGGACATCGTGTCCCACAACGAGGACTACACCATCGTGGAACAGTACGAACGCGCCGA
GGGCCGCCACTCCACCGGCGGCATGGACGAGCTGTACAAGTAATCGTTCAGCTTTCTTGTACAAAGTGGT
GATATCCCGCGGCCATGCTAGAGTCCGCAAAAATCACCAGTCTCTCTCTACAAATCTATCTCTCTCTATT
TTTCTCCAGAATAATGTGTGAGTAGTTCCCAGATAAGGGAATTAGGGTTCTTATAGGGTTTCGCTCATGT
GTTGAGCATATAAGAAACCCTTAGTATGTATTTGTATTTGTAAAATACTTCTATCAATAAAATTTCTAAT
TCCTAAAACCAAAATCCAGTGACCTGCAGGCATGCGACGTCGGGCCCAAGCTTAGCTTGAGCTTGGATCA
GATTGTCGTTTCCCGCCTTCAGTTTAAACTATCAGTGTTTGACAGGATATATTGGCGGGTAAACCTAAGA
GAAAAGAGCGTTTATTAGAATAATCGGATATTTAAAAGGGCGTGAAAAGGTTTATCCGTTCGTCCATTTG
TATGTGCATGCCAACCACAGGGTTCCCCTCGGGATCAAAGTACTTTAAAGTACTTTAAAGTACTTTAAAG
TACTTTGATCCAACCCCTCCGCTGCTATAGTGCAGTCGGCTTCTGACGTTCAGTGCAGCCGTCTTCTGAA
AACGACATGTCGCACAAGTCCTAAGTTACGCGACAGGCTGCCGCCCTGCCCTTTTCCTGGCGTTTTCTTG
TCGCGTGTTTTAGTCGCATAAAGTAGAATACTTGCGACTAGAACCGGAGACATTACGCCATGAACAAGAG
CGCCGCCGCTGGCCTGCTGGGCTATGCCCGCGTCAGCACCGACGACCAGGACTTGACCAACCAACGGGCC
GAACTGCACGCGGCCGGCTGCACCAAGCTGTTTTCCGAGAAGATCACCGGCACCAGGCGCGACCGCCCGG
AGCTGGCCAGGATGCTTGACCACCTACGCCCTGGCGACGTTGTGACAGTGACCAGGCTAGACCGCCTGGC
CCGCAGCACCCGCGACCTACTGGACATTGCCGAGCGCATCCAGGAGGCCGGCGCGGGCCTGCGTAGCCTG
GCAGAGCCGTGGGCCGACACCACCACGCCGGCCGGCCGCATGGTGTTGACCGTGTTCGCCGGCATTGCCG
AGTTCGAGCGTTCCCTAATCATCGACCGCACCCGGAGCGGGCGCGAGGCCGCCAAGGCCCGAGGCGTGAA
GTTTGGCCCCCGCCCTACCCTCACCCCGGCACAGATCGCGCACGCCCGCGAGCTGATCGACCAGGAAGGC
CGCACCGTGAAAGAGGCGGCTGCACTGCTTGGCGTGCATCGCTCGACCCTGTACCGCGCACTTGAGCGCA
GCGAGGAAGTGACGCCCACCGAGGCCAGGCGGCGCGGTGCCTTCCGTGAGGACGCATTGACCGAGGCCGA
CGCCCTGGCGGCCGCCGAGAATGAACGCCAAGAGGAACAAGCATGAAACCGCACCAGGACGGCCAGGACG
AACCGTTTTTCATTACCGAAGAGATCGAGGCGGAGATGATCGCGGCCGGGTACGTGTTCGAGCCGCCCGC
GCACGTCTCAACCGTGCGGCTGCATGAAATCCTGGCCGGTTTGTCTGATGCCAAGCTGGCGGCCTGGCCG
GCCAGCTTGGCCGCTGAAGAAACCGAGCGCCGCCGTCTAAAAAGGTGATGTGTATTTGAGTAAAACAGCT
TGCGTCATGCGGTCGCTGCGTATATGATGCGATGAGTAAATAAACAAATACGCAAGGGGAACGCATGAAG
GTTATCGCTGTACTTAACCAGAAAGGCGGGTCAGGCAAGACGACCATCGCAACCCATCTAGCCCGCGCCC
TGCAACTCGCCGGGGCCGATGTTCTGTTAGTCGATTCCGATCCCCAGGGCAGTGCCCGCGATTGGGCGGC
CGTGCGGGAAGATCAACCGCTAACCGTTGTCGGCATCGACCGCCCGACGATTGACCGCGACGTGAAGGCC
ATCGGCCGGCGCGACTTCGTAGTGATCGACGGAGCGCCCCAGGCGGCGGACTTGGCTGTGTCCGCGATCA
AGGCAGCCGACTTCGTGCTGATTCCGGTGCAGCCAAGCCCTTACGACATATGGGCCACCGCCGACCTGGT
GGAGCTGGTTAAGCAGCGCATTGAGGTCACGGATGGAAGGCTACAAGCGGCCTTTGTCGTGTCGCGGGCG
ATCAAAGGCACGCGCATCGGCGGTGAGGTTGCCGAGGCGCTGGCCGGGTACGAGCTGCCCATTCTTGAGT
CCCGTATCACGCAGCGCGTGAGCTACCCAGGCACTGCCGCCGCCGGCACAACCGTTCTTGAATCAGAACC
CGAGGGCGACGCTGCCCGCGAGGTCCAGGCGCTGGCCGCTGAAATTAAATCAAAACTCATTTGAGTTAAT
GAGGTAAAGAGAAAATGAGCAAAAGCACAAACACGCTAAGTGCCGGCCGTCCGAGCGCACGCAGCAGCAA
GGCTGCAACGTTGGCCAGCCTGGCAGACACGCCAGCCATGAAGCGGGTCAACTTTCAGTTGCCGGCGGAG
GATCACACCAAGCTGAAGATGTACGCGGTACGCCAAGGCAAGACCATTACCGAGCTGCTATCTGAATACA
TCGCGCAGCTACCAGAGTAAATGAGCAAATGAATAAATGAGTAGATGAATTTTAGCGGCTAAAGGAGGCG
GCATGGAAAATCAAGAACAACCAGGCACCGACGCCGTGGAATGCCCCATGTGTGGAGGAACGGGCGGTTG
GCCAGGCGTAAGCGGCTGGGTTGTCTGCCGGCCCTGCAATGGCACTGGAACCCCCAAGCCCGAGGAATCG
GCGTGAGCGGTCGCAAACCATCCGGCCCGGTACAAATCGGCGCGGCGCTGGGTGATGACCTGGTGGAGAA
GTTGAAGGCCGCGCAGGCCGCCCAGCGGCAACGCATCGAGGCAGAAGCACGCCCCGGTGAATCGTGGCAA
GCGGCCGCTGATCGAATCCGCAAAGAATCCCGGCAACCGCCGGCAGCCGGTGCGCCGTCGATTAGGAAGC
CGCCCAAGGGCGACGAGCAACCAGATTTTTTCGTTCCGATGCTCTATGACGTGGGCACCCGCGATAGTCG
CAGCATCATGGACGTGGCCGTTTTCCGTCTGTCGAAGCGTGACCGACGAGCTGGCGAGGTGATCCGCTAC
GAGCTTCCAGACGGGCACGTAGAGGTTTCCGCAGGGCCGGCCGGCATGGCCAGTGTGTGGGATTACGACC
TGGTACTGATGGCGGTTTCCCATCTAACCGAATCCATGAACCGATACCGGGAAGGGAAGGGAGACAAGCC
CGGCCGCGTGTTCCGTCCACACGTTGCGGACGTACTCAAGTTCTGCCGGCGAGCCGATGGCGGAAAGCAG
AAAGACGACCTGGTAGAAACCTGCATTCGGTTAAACACCACGCACGTTGCCATGCAGCGTACGAAGAAGG
CCAAGAACGGCCGCCTGGTGACGGTATCCGAGGGTGAAGCCTTGATTAGCCGCTACAAGATCGTAAAGAG
CGAAACCGGGCGGCCGGAGTACATCGAGATCGAGCTAGCTGATTGGATGTACCGCGAGATCACAGAAGGC
AAGAACCCGGACGTGCTGACGGTTCACCCCGATTACTTTTTGATCGATCCCGGCATCGGCCGTTTTCTCT
ACCGCCTGGCACGCCGCGCCGCAGGCAAGGCAGAAGCCAGATGGTTGTTCAAGACGATCTACGAACGCAG
TGGCAGCGCCGGAGAGTTCAAGAAGTTCTGTTTCACCGTGCGCAAGCTGATCGGGTCAAATGACCTGCCG
GAGTACGATTTGAAGGAGGAGGCGGGGCAGGCTGGCCCGATCCTAGTCATGCGCTACCGCAACCTGATCG
AGGGCGAAGCATCCGCCGGTTCCTAATGTACGGAGCAGATGCTAGGGCAAATTGCCCTAGCAGGGGAAAA
AGGTCGAAAAGGTCTCTTTCCTGTGGATAGCACGTACATTGGGAACCCAAAGCCGTACATTGGGAACCGG
AACCCGTACATTGGGAACCCAAAGCCGTACATTGGGAACCGGTCACACATGTAAGTGACTGATATAAAAG
AGAAAAAAGGCGATTTTTCCGCCTAAAACTCTTTAAAACTTATTAAAACTCTTAAAACCCGCCTGGCCTG
TGCATAACTGTCTGGCCAGCGCACAGCCGAAGAGCTGCAAAAAGCGCCTACCCTTCGGTCGCTGCGCTCC
CTACGCCCCGCCGCTTCGCGTCGGCCTATCGCGGCCGCTGGCCGCTCAAAAATGGCTGGCCTACGGCCAG
GCAATCTACCAGGGCGCGGACAAGCCGCGCCGTCGCCACTCGACCGCCGGCGCCCACATCAAGGCACCCT
GCCTCGCGCGTTTCGGTGATGACGGTGAAAACCTCTGACACATGCAGCTCCCGGAGACGGTCACAGCTTG
TCTGTAAGCGGATGCCGGGAGCAGACAAGCCCGTCAGGGCGCGTCAGCGGGTGTTGGCGGGTGTCGGGGC
GCAGCCATGACCCAGTCACGTAGCGATAGCGGAGTGTATACTGGCTTAACTATGCGGCATCAGAGCAGAT
TGTACTGAGAGTGCACCATATGCGGTGTGAAATACCGCACAGATGCGTAAGGAGAAAATACCGCATCAGG
CGCTCTTCCGCTTCCTCGCTCACTGACTCGCTGCGCTCGGTCGTTCGGCTGCGGCGAGCGGTATCAGCTC
ACTCAAAGGCGGTAATACGGTTATCCACAGAATCAGGGGATAACGCAGGAAAGAACATGTGAGCAAAAGG
CCAGCAAAAGGCCAGGAACCGTAAAAAGGCCGCGTTGCTGGCGTTTTTCCATAGGCTCCGCCCCCCTGAC
GAGCATCACAAAAATCGACGCTCAAGTCAGAGGTGGCGAAACCCGACAGGACTATAAAGATACCAGGCGT
TTCCCCCTGGAAGCTCCCTCGTGCGCTCTCCTGTTCCGACCCTGCCGCTTACCGGATACCTGTCCGCCTT
TCTCCCTTCGGGAAGCGTGGCGCTTTCTCATAGCTCACGCTGTAGGTATCTCAGTTCGGTGTAGGTCGTT
CGCTCCAAGCTGGGCTGTGTGCACGAACCCCCCGTTCAGCCCGACCGCTGCGCCTTATCCGGTAACTATC
GTCTTGAGTCCAACCCGGTAAGACACGACTTATCGCCACTGGCAGCAGCCACTGGTAACAGGATTAGCAG
AGCGAGGTATGTAGGCGGTGCTACAGAGTTCTTGAAGTGGTGGCCTAACTACGGCTACACTAGAAGGACA
GTATTTGGTATCTGCGCTCTGCTGAAGCCAGTTACCTTCGGAAAAAGAGTTGGTAGCTCTTGATCCGGCA
AACAAACCACCGCTGGTAGCGGTGGTTTTTTTGTTTGCAAGCAGCAGATTACGCGCAGAAAAAAAGGATC
TCAAGAAGATCCTTTGATCTTTTCTACGGGGTCTGACGCTCAGTGGAACGAAAACTCACGTTAAGGGATT
TTGGTCATGCATGATATATCTCCCAATTTGTGTAGGGCTTATTATGCACGCTTAAAAATAATAAAAGCAG
ACTTGACCTGATAGTTTGGCTGTGAGCAATTATGTGCTTAGTGCATCTAACGCTTGAGTTAAGCCGCGCC
GCGAAGCGGCGTCGGCTTGAACGAATTTCTAGCTAGACATTATTTGCCGACTACCTTGGTGATCTCGCCT
TTCACGTAGTGGACAAATTCTTCCAACTGATCTGCGCGCGAGGCCAAGCGATCTTCTTCTTGTCCAAGAT
AAGCCTGTCTAGCTTCAAGTATGACGGGCTGATACTGGGCCGGCAGGCGCTCCATTGCCCAGTCGGCAGC
GACATCCTTCGGCGCGATTTTGCCGGTTACTGCGCTGTACCAAATGCGGGACAACGTAAGCACTACATTT
CGCTCATCGCCAGCCCAGTCGGGCGGCGAGTTCCATAGCGTTAAGGTTTCATTTAGCGCCTCAAATAGAT
CCTGTTCAGGAACCGGATCAAAGAGTTCCTCCGCCGCTGGACCTACCAAGGCAACGCTATGTTCTCTTGC
TTTTGTCAGCAAGATAGCCAGATCAATGTCGATCGTGGCTGGCTCGAAGATACCTGCAAGAATGTCATTG
CGCTGCCATTCTCCAAATTGCAGTTCGCGCTTAGCTGGATAACGCCACGGAATGATGTCGTCGTGCACAA
CAATGGTGACTTCTACAGCGCGGAGAATCTCGCTCTCTCCAGGGGAAGCCGAAGTTTCCAAAAGGTCGTT
GATCAAAGCTCGCCGCGTTGTTTCATCAAGCCTTACGGTCACCGTAACCAGCAAATCAATATCACTGTGT
GGCTTCAGGCCGCCATCCACTGCGGAGCCGTACAAATGTACGGCCAGCAACGTCGGTTCGAGATGGCGCT
CGATGACGCCAACTACCTCTGATAGTTGAGTCGATACTTCGGCGATCACCGCTTCCCCCATGATGTTTAA
CTTTGTTTTAGGGCGACTGCCCTGCTGCGTAACATCGTTGCTGCTCCATAACATCAAACATCGACCCACG
GCGTAACGCGCTTGCTGCTTGGATGCCCGAGGCATAGACTGTACCCCAAAAAAACAGTCATAACAAGCCA
TGAAAACCGCCACTGCGCCGTTACCACCGCTGCGTTCGGTCAAGGTTCTGGACCAGTTGCGTGAGCGCAT
ACGCTACTTGCATTACAGCTTACGAACCGAACAGGCTTATGTCCACTGGGTTCGTGCCCGAATTGATCAC
AGGCAGCAACGCTCTGTCATCGTTACAATCAACATGCTACCCTCCGCGAGATCATCCGTGTTTCAAACCC
GGCAGCTTAGTTGCCGTTCTTCCGAATAGCATCGGTAACATGAGCAAAGTCTGCCGCCTTACAACGGCTC
TCCCGCTGACGCCGTCCCGGACTGATGGGCTGCCTGTATCGAGTGGTGATTTTGTGCCGAGCTGCCGGTC
GGGGAGCTGTTGGCTGGCTGGTGGCAGGATATATTGTGGTGTAAACAAATTGACGCTTAGACAACTTAAT
AACACATTGCGGACGTTTTTAATGTACTGAATTAACGCCGAATTGAATTATCAGCTTGCATGCCGGTCGA
TCTAGTAACATAGATGACACCGCGCGCGATAATTTATCCTAGTTTGCGCGCTATATTTTGTTTTCTATCG
CGTATTAAATGTATAATTGCGGGACTCTAATCATAAAAACCCATCTCATAAATAACGTCATGCATTACAT
GTTAATTATTACATGCTTAACGTAATTCAACAGAAATTATATGATAATCATCGCAAGACCGGCAACAGGA
TTCAATCTTAAGAAACTTTATTGCCAAATGTTTGAACGATCTGCTTGACTCTAGGGGTCATCATTAGGGG
CAGGGCATGCTCATGTAGAGCGCCTGCTCGCCGTCCGAGGCGGTGCCGTCGTACAGGGCGGTGTCCAGGC
CGCAGAGGGTGAACCCCATCCGCCGGTACGCGTGGATCGCCGGTGCGTTGACGTTGGTGACCTCCAGCCA
GAGGTGCCCGGCACCCCGCTCGCGGGCGAACTCCGTCGCGAGCCCCATCAACGCGCGCCCGACCCCGTGC
CCCCGGTGCTCCGGGGCGACCTCGATGTCCTCGACGGTCAGCCGGCGGTTCCAGCCGGAGTACGAGACGA
CCACGAAGCCCGCCAGGTCGCCGTCGTCCCCGTACGCGACGAACGTCCGAGAGTCCGGGTCGCCGTCCTC
CCCGTCGTCCGATTCGTCGTCCGATTCGTCGTCGGGGAACACCTTGGTCAGGGGCGGGTCCACCGGCACC
TCCCGCAGGGTGAAGCCGTCCCCGGTGGCGGTGACGCGGAAGACGGTGTCGGTGGTGAAGGACCCATCCA
GTGCCTCGATGGCCTCGGCGTCCCCCGGGACACTGGTGCGGTACCGGTAAGCCGTGTCGTCAAGAGTGGT
ACCCATGGTAGATCCCCTCGATCGAGTTGAGAGTGAATATGAGACTCTAATTGGATACCGAGGGGAATTT
ATGGAACGTCAGTGGAGCATTTTTGACAAGAAATATTTGCTAGCTGATAGTGACCTTAGGCGACTTTTGA
ACGCGCAATAATGGTTTCTGACGTATGTGCTTAGCTCATTAAACTCCAGAAACCCGCGGCTCAGTGGCTC
CTTCAACGTTGCGGTTCTGTCAGTTCCAAACGTAAAACGGCTTGTCCCGCGTCATCGGCGGGGGTCATAA
CGTGACTCCCTTAATTCTCCGCTCATGATCGATAATTCGAGCTCTCCCATATGGTCGATCTAGTAACATA
GATGACACCGCGCGCGATAATTTATCCTAGTTTGCGCGCTATATTTTGTTTTCTATCGCGTATTAAATGT
ATAATTGCGGGACTCTAATCATAAAAACCCATCTCATAAATAACGTCATGCATTACATGTTAATTATTAC
ATGCTTAACGTAATTCAACAGAAATTATATGATAATCATCGCAAGACCGGCAACAGGATTCAATCTTAAG
AAACTTTATTGCCAAATGTTTGAACGATCCGCCCACCCTTACTTGTACAGCTCGTCCATGCCGAGAGTGA
TCCCGGCGGCGGTCACGAACTCCAGCAGGACCATGTGATCGCGCTTCTCGTTGGGGTCTTTGCTCAGCTT
GGACTGGTAGCTCAGGTAGTGGTTGTCGGGCAGCAGCACGGGGCCGTCGCCGATGGGGGTGTTCTGCTGG
TAGTGGTCGGCGAGCTGCACGCTGCCGTCCTCGATGTTGTGGCGGATCTTGAAGTTCACCTTGATGCCGT
TCTTCTGCTTGTCGGCCATGATATAGACGTTGTGGCTGTTGTAGTTGTACTCCAGCTTGTGCCCCAGGAT
GTTGCCGTCCTCCTTGAAGTCGATGCCCTTCAGCTCGATGCGGTTCACCAGGGTGTCGCCCTCGAACTTC
ACCTCGGCGCGGGTCTTGTAGTTGCCGTCGTCCTTGAAGAAGATGGTGCGCTCCTGGACGTAGCCTTCGG
GCATGGCGGACTTGAAGAAGTCGTGCTGCTTCATGTGGTCGGGGTAGCGGGCGAAGCACATCAGGCCGTA
GCCGAAGGTGGTCACGAGGGTGGGCCAGGGCACGGGCAGCTTGCCGGTGGTGCAGATGAACTTCAGGGTC
AGCTTGCCGTAGGTGGCATCGCCCTCGCCCTCGCCGGACACGCTGAACTTGTGGCCGTTTACGTCGCCGT
CCAGCTCGACCAGGATGGGCACCACCCCGGTGAACAGCTCCTCGCCCTTGCTCACCATCTTTCTCTCTCT
CTCTTCCTCTAGATCTCTCTGAGTCTTATGCTCTCTTTATAGATGTGAGAATATGTATGTATATGAGTTA
AATGCAACATGTATGTACATATATGTGAAATTAATGGGTGACTTAAAGAAGAGGGAAGAACTTTTAAATC
TGCTTTTTCTTGACAACCTCTTTTGGATCTGCCAAGCTCACGAGTCACTCTGCCTTTTCCATTAACTATT
TTGCGTAGTCAATTAACGAAGATATGTTGATCTCCACACGAATATGTATATCTCCCTTAAGAAAACGTTA
CTGGATTATTTATTTAGTGAACGATCCATCAAATGTTTTTTCAATCGAAATATTTCCATAAAAGGAGCTC
GTTAACATATTGTAGATGAATACATAGTGTATCGATTACAATATTTTGCTTAATTTGGAACATTCGTTGG
TAATTACTTATAAATATAGTGATAATCAACTCATAAATGGAAGAAGAGTCACAAGCTATGTTACTTACAT
TTTTGTGATAATAGTTGTAATTGTGGTAAGAAAATAAATAAAGATAAAGTGTGGGAAGAAACACAATTAT
TTCATTGAATTTCTCCATGATTAAAGGGAATCATTCACTGCAACTTGGGGGGCGGCCGCGGAGCCTGCTT
TTTTGTACAAAGTTGGCATTATAAAAAAGCATTGCTCATCAATTTGTTG
Features (pLannotate 1.2.2; 24 found; start..end, strand, type, name):
      1..345     +  promoter       CaMV 35S promoter: strong constitutive promoter from cauliflower mosaic virus
    298..344     +  promoter       minimal CaMV 35S promoter: minimal 35S promoter from cauliflower mosaic virus
    377..402     +  misc_feature   TMV Ω (fragment): translational enhancer from the tobacco mosaic virus 5'-leader sequence (Gallie et al., 1988)
    453..1163    +  CDS            mApple: photostable monomeric derivative of DsRed (Shaner et al., 2008) mammalian codon-optimized
   1169..1189    -  protein_bind   attB2: mutant version of attB; core recombination site for the Gateway® BP reaction BP Clonase™
   1261..1420    +  polyA_signal   CaMV poly(A) signal (fragment): cauliflower mosaic virus polyadenylation signal
   1510..1534    +  misc_feature   RB T-DNA repeat: right border repeat from nopaline C58 T-DNA
   1904..2305    +  CDS            Y4CG_SINFN (fragment): Protein inferred from homology: Swiss-Prot protein existence level 3. From Sinorhizobium fredii (strain NBRC 101917 / NGR234).
   2865..3494    +  CDS            pVS1 StaA: stability protein from the Pseudomonas plasmid pVS1 (Heeb et al., 2000)
   3923..4996    +  CDS            pVS1 RepA: replication protein from the Pseudomonas plasmid pVS1 (Heeb et al., 2000)
   5062..5256    +  rep_origin     pVS1 oriV: origin of replication for the Pseudomonas plasmid pVS1 (Heeb et al., 2000)
   5459..5498    +  CDS            rop (fragment): Rop protein, which maintains plasmids at low copy number; rop
   5600..5740    +  misc_feature   bom: basis of mobility region from pBR322
   5926..6514    -  rep_origin     ori: high-copy-number ColE1/pMB1/pBR322/pUC origin of replication
   6760..7547    -  CDS            SmR (fragment): aminoglycoside adenylyltransferase (Murphy, 1985); aadA; confers resistance to spectinomycin and streptomycin
   7558..7614    -  CDS            GmR (fragment): gentamycin acetyltransferase; aacC1; confers resistance to gentamycin
   7790..7813    -  promoter       Pc promoter (fragment): intI1 (promoter lies within the coding sequence); class 1 integron promoter
   8072..8096    +  misc_feature   LB T-DNA repeat: left border repeat from nopaline C58 T-DNA
   8189..8441    -  terminator     NOS terminator: nopaline synthase terminator and poly(A) signal
   8466..9030    -  CDS            NrsR (fragment): nourseothricin acetyltransferase; Streptomyces noursei nat1; confers resistance to nourseothricin
   9078..9257    -  promoter       NOS promoter: nopaline synthase promoter
   9367..9619    -  terminator     NOS terminator: nopaline synthase terminator and poly(A) signal
   9632..10348   -  CDS            mCitrine: mCitrine is a basic (constitutively fluorescent) yellow fluorescent protein published in 2001, derived from Aequorea victoria.
  10982..11039   -  protein_bind   attL1 (fragment): mutant version of attL; recombination site for the Gateway® LR reaction LR Clonase™
