>Addgene plasmid #140408 | GS1.1/MYB60 | addgene full sequence | sequence record 297822 | Addgene NGS Result
TGAGACTTTTCAACAAAGGGTAATATCGGGAAACCTCCTCGGATTCCATTGCCCAGCTATCTGTCACTTC
ATCAAAAGGACAGTAGAAAAGGAAGGTGGCACCTACAAATGCCATCATTGCGATAAAGGAAAGGCTATCG
TTCAAGATGCCCCTGCCGACAGTGGTCCCAAAGATGGACCCCCACCCACGAGGAGCATCGTGGAAAAAGA
AGACGTTCCAACCACGTCTTCAAAGCAAGTGGATTGATGTGATATCTCCACTGACGTAAGGGATGACGCA
CAATCCCACTATCCTTCGCAAGACCCTTCCTCTATATAAGGAAGTTCATTTCATTTGGAGAGGACTCCGG
TATTTTTACAACAATTACCACAACAAAACAAACAACAAACAACATTACAATTTACTATTCTAGTCGACCT
GCAGGCGGCCGCACTAGTGATATCACAAGTTTATGGTGAGCAAGGGCGAGGAGAATAACATGGCCATCAT
CAAGGAGTTCATGCGCTTCAAGGTGCACATGGAGGGCTCCGTGAACGGCCACGAGTTCGAGATCGAGGGC
GAGGGCGAGGGCCGCCCCTACGAGGCCTTTCAGACCGCTAAGCTGAAGGTGACCAAGGGTGGCCCCCTGC
CCTTCGCCTGGGACATCCTGTCCCCTCAGTTCATGTACGGCTCCAAGGTCTACATTAAGCACCCAGCCGA
CATCCCCGACTACTTCAAGCTGTCCTTCCCCGAGGGCTTCAGGTGGGAGCGCGTGATGAACTTCGAGGAC
GGCGGCATTATTCACGTTAACCAGGACTCCTCCCTGCAGGACGGCGTGTTCATCTACAAGGTGAAGCTGC
GCGGCACCAACTTCCCCTCCGACGGCCCCGTAATGCAGAAGAAGACCATGGGCTGGGAGGCCTCCGAGGA
GCGGATGTACCCCGAGGACGGCGCCCTGAAGAGCGAGATCAAGAAGAGGCTGAAGCTGAAGGACGGCGGC
CACTACGCCGCCGAGGTCAAGACCACCTACAAGGCCAAGAAGCCCGTGCAGCTGCCCGGCGCCTACATCG
TCGACATCAAGTTGGACATCGTGTCCCACAACGAGGACTACACCATCGTGGAACAGTACGAACGCGCCGA
GGGCCGCCACTCCACCGGCGGCATGGACGAGCTGTACAAGTAATCGTTCAGCTTTCTTGTACAAAGTGGT
GATATCCCGCGGCCATGCTAGAGTCCGCAAAAATCACCAGTCTCTCTCTACAAATCTATCTCTCTCTATT
TTTCTCCAGAATAATGTGTGAGTAGTTCCCAGATAAGGGAATTAGGGTTCTTATAGGGTTTCGCTCATGT
GTTGAGCATATAAGAAACCCTTAGTATGTATTTGTATTTGTAAAATACTTCTATCAATAAAATTTCTAAT
TCCTAAAACCAAAATCCAGTGACCTGCAGGCATGCGACGTCGGGCCCAAGCTTAGCTTGAGCTTGGATCA
GATTGTCGTTTCCCGCCTTCAGTTTAAACTATCAGTGTTTGACAGGATATATTGGCGGGTAAACCTAAGA
GAAAAGAGCGTTTATTAGAATAATCGGATATTTAAAAGGGCGTGAAAAGGTTTATCCGTTCGTCCATTTG
TATGTGCATGCCAACCACAGGGTTCCCCTCGGGATCAAAGTACTTTAAAGTACTTTAAAGTACTTTAAAG
TACTTTGATCCAACCCCTCCGCTGCTATAGTGCAGTCGGCTTCTGACGTTCAGTGCAGCCGTCTTCTGAA
AACGACATGTCGCACAAGTCCTAAGTTACGCGACAGGCTGCCGCCCTGCCCTTTTCCTGGCGTTTTCTTG
TCGCGTGTTTTAGTCGCATAAAGTAGAATACTTGCGACTAGAACCGGAGACATTACGCCATGAACAAGAG
CGCCGCCGCTGGCCTGCTGGGCTATGCCCGCGTCAGCACCGACGACCAGGACTTGACCAACCAACGGGCC
GAACTGCACGCGGCCGGCTGCACCAAGCTGTTTTCCGAGAAGATCACCGGCACCAGGCGCGACCGCCCGG
AGCTGGCCAGGATGCTTGACCACCTACGCCCTGGCGACGTTGTGACAGTGACCAGGCTAGACCGCCTGGC
CCGCAGCACCCGCGACCTACTGGACATTGCCGAGCGCATCCAGGAGGCCGGCGCGGGCCTGCGTAGCCTG
GCAGAGCCGTGGGCCGACACCACCACGCCGGCCGGCCGCATGGTGTTGACCGTGTTCGCCGGCATTGCCG
AGTTCGAGCGTTCCCTAATCATCGACCGCACCCGGAGCGGGCGCGAGGCCGCCAAGGCCCGAGGCGTGAA
GTTTGGCCCCCGCCCTACCCTCACCCCGGCACAGATCGCGCACGCCCGCGAGCTGATCGACCAGGAAGGC
CGCACCGTGAAAGAGGCGGCTGCACTGCTTGGCGTGCATCGCTCGACCCTGTACCGCGCACTTGAGCGCA
GCGAGGAAGTGACGCCCACCGAGGCCAGGCGGCGCGGTGCCTTCCGTGAGGACGCATTGACCGAGGCCGA
CGCCCTGGCGGCCGCCGAGAATGAACGCCAAGAGGAACAAGCATGAAACCGCACCAGGACGGCCAGGACG
AACCGTTTTTCATTACCGAAGAGATCGAGGCGGAGATGATCGCGGCCGGGTACGTGTTCGAGCCGCCCGC
GCACGTCTCAACCGTGCGGCTGCATGAAATCCTGGCCGGTTTGTCTGATGCCAAGCTGGCGGCCTGGCCG
GCCAGCTTGGCCGCTGAAGAAACCGAGCGCCGCCGTCTAAAAAGGTGATGTGTATTTGAGTAAAACAGCT
TGCGTCATGCGGTCGCTGCGTATATGATGCGATGAGTAAATAAACAAATACGCAAGGGGAACGCATGAAG
GTTATCGCTGTACTTAACCAGAAAGGCGGGTCAGGCAAGACGACCATCGCAACCCATCTAGCCCGCGCCC
TGCAACTCGCCGGGGCCGATGTTCTGTTAGTCGATTCCGATCCCCAGGGCAGTGCCCGCGATTGGGCGGC
CGTGCGGGAAGATCAACCGCTAACCGTTGTCGGCATCGACCGCCCGACGATTGACCGCGACGTGAAGGCC
ATCGGCCGGCGCGACTTCGTAGTGATCGACGGAGCGCCCCAGGCGGCGGACTTGGCTGTGTCCGCGATCA
AGGCAGCCGACTTCGTGCTGATTCCGGTGCAGCCAAGCCCTTACGACATATGGGCCACCGCCGACCTGGT
GGAGCTGGTTAAGCAGCGCATTGAGGTCACGGATGGAAGGCTACAAGCGGCCTTTGTCGTGTCGCGGGCG
ATCAAAGGCACGCGCATCGGCGGTGAGGTTGCCGAGGCGCTGGCCGGGTACGAGCTGCCCATTCTTGAGT
CCCGTATCACGCAGCGCGTGAGCTACCCAGGCACTGCCGCCGCCGGCACAACCGTTCTTGAATCAGAACC
CGAGGGCGACGCTGCCCGCGAGGTCCAGGCGCTGGCCGCTGAAATTAAATCAAAACTCATTTGAGTTAAT
GAGGTAAAGAGAAAATGAGCAAAAGCACAAACACGCTAAGTGCCGGCCGTCCGAGCGCACGCAGCAGCAA
GGCTGCAACGTTGGCCAGCCTGGCAGACACGCCAGCCATGAAGCGGGTCAACTTTCAGTTGCCGGCGGAG
GATCACACCAAGCTGAAGATGTACGCGGTACGCCAAGGCAAGACCATTACCGAGCTGCTATCTGAATACA
TCGCGCAGCTACCAGAGTAAATGAGCAAATGAATAAATGAGTAGATGAATTTTAGCGGCTAAAGGAGGCG
GCATGGAAAATCAAGAACAACCAGGCACCGACGCCGTGGAATGCCCCATGTGTGGAGGAACGGGCGGTTG
GCCAGGCGTAAGCGGCTGGGTTGTCTGCCGGCCCTGCAATGGCACTGGAACCCCCAAGCCCGAGGAATCG
GCGTGAGCGGTCGCAAACCATCCGGCCCGGTACAAATCGGCGCGGCGCTGGGTGATGACCTGGTGGAGAA
GTTGAAGGCCGCGCAGGCCGCCCAGCGGCAACGCATCGAGGCAGAAGCACGCCCCGGTGAATCGTGGCAA
GCGGCCGCTGATCGAATCCGCAAAGAATCCCGGCAACCGCCGGCAGCCGGTGCGCCGTCGATTAGGAAGC
CGCCCAAGGGCGACGAGCAACCAGATTTTTTCGTTCCGATGCTCTATGACGTGGGCACCCGCGATAGTCG
CAGCATCATGGACGTGGCCGTTTTCCGTCTGTCGAAGCGTGACCGACGAGCTGGCGAGGTGATCCGCTAC
GAGCTTCCAGACGGGCACGTAGAGGTTTCCGCAGGGCCGGCCGGCATGGCCAGTGTGTGGGATTACGACC
TGGTACTGATGGCGGTTTCCCATCTAACCGAATCCATGAACCGATACCGGGAAGGGAAGGGAGACAAGCC
CGGCCGCGTGTTCCGTCCACACGTTGCGGACGTACTCAAGTTCTGCCGGCGAGCCGATGGCGGAAAGCAG
AAAGACGACCTGGTAGAAACCTGCATTCGGTTAAACACCACGCACGTTGCCATGCAGCGTACGAAGAAGG
CCAAGAACGGCCGCCTGGTGACGGTATCCGAGGGTGAAGCCTTGATTAGCCGCTACAAGATCGTAAAGAG
CGAAACCGGGCGGCCGGAGTACATCGAGATCGAGCTAGCTGATTGGATGTACCGCGAGATCACAGAAGGC
AAGAACCCGGACGTGCTGACGGTTCACCCCGATTACTTTTTGATCGATCCCGGCATCGGCCGTTTTCTCT
ACCGCCTGGCACGCCGCGCCGCAGGCAAGGCAGAAGCCAGATGGTTGTTCAAGACGATCTACGAACGCAG
TGGCAGCGCCGGAGAGTTCAAGAAGTTCTGTTTCACCGTGCGCAAGCTGATCGGGTCAAATGACCTGCCG
GAGTACGATTTGAAGGAGGAGGCGGGGCAGGCTGGCCCGATCCTAGTCATGCGCTACCGCAACCTGATCG
AGGGCGAAGCATCCGCCGGTTCCTAATGTACGGAGCAGATGCTAGGGCAAATTGCCCTAGCAGGGGAAAA
AGGTCGAAAAGGTCTCTTTCCTGTGGATAGCACGTACATTGGGAACCCAAAGCCGTACATTGGGAACCGG
AACCCGTACATTGGGAACCCAAAGCCGTACATTGGGAACCGGTCACACATGTAAGTGACTGATATAAAAG
AGAAAAAAGGCGATTTTTCCGCCTAAAACTCTTTAAAACTTATTAAAACTCTTAAAACCCGCCTGGCCTG
TGCATAACTGTCTGGCCAGCGCACAGCCGAAGAGCTGCAAAAAGCGCCTACCCTTCGGTCGCTGCGCTCC
CTACGCCCCGCCGCTTCGCGTCGGCCTATCGCGGCCGCTGGCCGCTCAAAAATGGCTGGCCTACGGCCAG
GCAATCTACCAGGGCGCGGACAAGCCGCGCCGTCGCCACTCGACCGCCGGCGCCCACATCAAGGCACCCT
GCCTCGCGCGTTTCGGTGATGACGGTGAAAACCTCTGACACATGCAGCTCCCGGAGACGGTCACAGCTTG
TCTGTAAGCGGATGCCGGGAGCAGACAAGCCCGTCAGGGCGCGTCAGCGGGTGTTGGCGGGTGTCGGGGC
GCAGCCATGACCCAGTCACGTAGCGATAGCGGAGTGTATACTGGCTTAACTATGCGGCATCAGAGCAGAT
TGTACTGAGAGTGCACCATATGCGGTGTGAAATACCGCACAGATGCGTAAGGAGAAAATACCGCATCAGG
CGCTCTTCCGCTTCCTCGCTCACTGACTCGCTGCGCTCGGTCGTTCGGCTGCGGCGAGCGGTATCAGCTC
ACTCAAAGGCGGTAATACGGTTATCCACAGAATCAGGGGATAACGCAGGAAAGAACATGTGAGCAAAAGG
CCAGCAAAAGGCCAGGAACCGTAAAAAGGCCGCGTTGCTGGCGTTTTTCCATAGGCTCCGCCCCCCTGAC
GAGCATCACAAAAATCGACGCTCAAGTCAGAGGTGGCGAAACCCGACAGGACTATAAAGATACCAGGCGT
TTCCCCCTGGAAGCTCCCTCGTGCGCTCTCCTGTTCCGACCCTGCCGCTTACCGGATACCTGTCCGCCTT
TCTCCCTTCGGGAAGCGTGGCGCTTTCTCATAGCTCACGCTGTAGGTATCTCAGTTCGGTGTAGGTCGTT
CGCTCCAAGCTGGGCTGTGTGCACGAACCCCCCGTTCAGCCCGACCGCTGCGCCTTATCCGGTAACTATC
GTCTTGAGTCCAACCCGGTAAGACACGACTTATCGCCACTGGCAGCAGCCACTGGTAACAGGATTAGCAG
AGCGAGGTATGTAGGCGGTGCTACAGAGTTCTTGAAGTGGTGGCCTAACTACGGCTACACTAGAAGGACA
GTATTTGGTATCTGCGCTCTGCTGAAGCCAGTTACCTTCGGAAAAAGAGTTGGTAGCTCTTGATCCGGCA
AACAAACCACCGCTGGTAGCGGTGGTTTTTTTGTTTGCAAGCAGCAGATTACGCGCAGAAAAAAAGGATC
TCAAGAAGATCCTTTGATCTTTTCTACGGGGTCTGACGCTCAGTGGAACGAAAACTCACGTTAAGGGATT
TTGGTCATGCATGATATATCTCCCAATTTGTGTAGGGCTTATTATGCACGCTTAAAAATAATAAAAGCAG
ACTTGACCTGATAGTTTGGCTGTGAGCAATTATGTGCTTAGTGCATCTAACGCTTGAGTTAAGCCGCGCC
GCGAAGCGGCGTCGGCTTGAACGAATTTCTAGCTAGACATTATTTGCCGACTACCTTGGTGATCTCGCCT
TTCACGTAGTGGACAAATTCTTCCAACTGATCTGCGCGCGAGGCCAAGCGATCTTCTTCTTGTCCAAGAT
AAGCCTGTCTAGCTTCAAGTATGACGGGCTGATACTGGGCCGGCAGGCGCTCCATTGCCCAGTCGGCAGC
GACATCCTTCGGCGCGATTTTGCCGGTTACTGCGCTGTACCAAATGCGGGACAACGTAAGCACTACATTT
CGCTCATCGCCAGCCCAGTCGGGCGGCGAGTTCCATAGCGTTAAGGTTTCATTTAGCGCCTCAAATAGAT
CCTGTTCAGGAACCGGATCAAAGAGTTCCTCCGCCGCTGGACCTACCAAGGCAACGCTATGTTCTCTTGC
TTTTGTCAGCAAGATAGCCAGATCAATGTCGATCGTGGCTGGCTCGAAGATACCTGCAAGAATGTCATTG
CGCTGCCATTCTCCAAATTGCAGTTCGCGCTTAGCTGGATAACGCCACGGAATGATGTCGTCGTGCACAA
CAATGGTGACTTCTACAGCGCGGAGAATCTCGCTCTCTCCAGGGGAAGCCGAAGTTTCCAAAAGGTCGTT
GATCAAAGCTCGCCGCGTTGTTTCATCAAGCCTTACGGTCACCGTAACCAGCAAATCAATATCACTGTGT
GGCTTCAGGCCGCCATCCACTGCGGAGCCGTACAAATGTACGGCCAGCAACGTCGGTTCGAGATGGCGCT
CGATGACGCCAACTACCTCTGATAGTTGAGTCGATACTTCGGCGATCACCGCTTCCCCCATGATGTTTAA
CTTTGTTTTAGGGCGACTGCCCTGCTGCGTAACATCGTTGCTGCTCCATAACATCAAACATCGACCCACG
GCGTAACGCGCTTGCTGCTTGGATGCCCGAGGCATAGACTGTACCCCAAAAAAACAGTCATAACAAGCCA
TGAAAACCGCCACTGCGCCGTTACCACCGCTGCGTTCGGTCAAGGTTCTGGACCAGTTGCGTGAGCGCAT
ACGCTACTTGCATTACAGCTTACGAACCGAACAGGCTTATGTCCACTGGGTTCGTGCCCGAATTGATCAC
AGGCAGCAACGCTCTGTCATCGTTACAATCAACATGCTACCCTCCGCGAGATCATCCGTGTTTCAAACCC
GGCAGCTTAGTTGCCGTTCTTCCGAATAGCATCGGTAACATGAGCAAAGTCTGCCGCCTTACAACGGCTC
TCCCGCTGACGCCGTCCCGGACTGATGGGCTGCCTGTATCGAGTGGTGATTTTGTGCCGAGCTGCCGGTC
GGGGAGCTGTTGGCTGGCTGGTGGCAGGATATATTGTGGTGTAAACAAATTGACGCTTAGACAACTTAAT
AACACATTGCGGACGTTTTTAATGTACTGAATTAACGCCGAATTGAATTATCAGCTTGCATGCCGGTCGA
TCTAGTAACATAGATGACACCGCGCGCGATAATTTATCCTAGTTTGCGCGCTATATTTTGTTTTCTATCG
CGTATTAAATGTATAATTGCGGGACTCTAATCATAAAAACCCATCTCATAAATAACGTCATGCATTACAT
GTTAATTATTACATGCTTAACGTAATTCAACAGAAATTATATGATAATCATCGCAAGACCGGCAACAGGA
TTCAATCTTAAGAAACTTTATTGCCAAATGTTTGAACGATCTGCTTGACTCTAGGGGTCATCATTAGGGG
CAGGGCATGCTCATGTAGAGCGCCTGCTCGCCGTCCGAGGCGGTGCCGTCGTACAGGGCGGTGTCCAGGC
CGCAGAGGGTGAACCCCATCCGCCGGTACGCGTGGATCGCCGGTGCGTTGACGTTGGTGACCTCCAGCCA
GAGGTGCCCGGCACCCCGCTCGCGGGCGAACTCCGTCGCGAGCCCCATCAACGCGCGCCCGACCCCGTGC
CCCCGGTGCTCCGGGGCGACCTCGATGTCCTCGACGGTCAGCCGGCGGTTCCAGCCGGAGTACGAGACGA
CCACGAAGCCCGCCAGGTCGCCGTCGTCCCCGTACGCGACGAACGTCCGAGAGTCCGGGTCGCCGTCCTC
CCCGTCGTCCGATTCGTCGTCCGATTCGTCGTCGGGGAACACCTTGGTCAGGGGCGGGTCCACCGGCACC
TCCCGCAGGGTGAAGCCGTCCCCGGTGGCGGTGACGCGGAAGACGGTGTCGGTGGTGAAGGACCCATCCA
GTGCCTCGATGGCCTCGGCGTCCCCCGGGACACTGGTGCGGTACCGGTAAGCCGTGTCGTCAAGAGTGGT
ACCCATGGTAGATCCCCTCGATCGAGTTGAGAGTGAATATGAGACTCTAATTGGATACCGAGGGGAATTT
ATGGAACGTCAGTGGAGCATTTTTGACAAGAAATATTTGCTAGCTGATAGTGACCTTAGGCGACTTTTGA
ACGCGCAATAATGGTTTCTGACGTATGTGCTTAGCTCATTAAACTCCAGAAACCCGCGGCTCAGTGGCTC
CTTCAACGTTGCGGTTCTGTCAGTTCCAAACGTAAAACGGCTTGTCCCGCGTCATCGGCGGGGGTCATAA
CGTGACTCCCTTAATTCTCCGCTCATGATCGATAATTCGAGCTCTCCCATATGGTCGATCTAGTAACATA
GATGACACCGCGCGCGATAATTTATCCTAGTTTGCGCGCTATATTTTGTTTTCTATCGCGTATTAAATGT
ATAATTGCGGGACTCTAATCATAAAAACCCATCTCATAAATAACGTCATGCATTACATGTTAATTATTAC
ATGCTTAACGTAATTCAACAGAAATTATATGATAATCATCGCAAGACCGGCAACAGGATTCAATCTTAAG
AAACTTTATTGCCAAATGTTTGAACGATCTGCCAACTTTGTACAAGAAAGCTGGGTCGGCGCGCCCACCC
TTACTTGTACAGCTCGTCCATGCCGAGAGTGATCCCGGCGGCGGTCACGAACTCCAGCAGGACCATGTGA
TCGCGCTTCTCGTTGGGGTCTTTGCTCAGCTTGGACTGGTAGCTCAGGTAGTGGTTGTCGGGCAGCAGCA
CGGGGCCGTCGCCGATGGGGGTGTTCTGCTGGTAGTGGTCGGCGAGCTGCACGCTGCCGTCCTCGATGTT
GTGGCGGATCTTGAAGTTCACCTTGATGCCGTTCTTCTGCTTGTCGGCCATGATATAGACGTTGTGGCTG
TTGTAGTTGTACTCCAGCTTGTGCCCCAGGATGTTGCCGTCCTCCTTGAAGTCGATGCCCTTCAGCTCGA
TGCGGTTCACCAGGGTGTCGCCCTCGAACTTCACCTCGGCGCGGGTCTTGTAGTTGCCGTCGTCCTTGAA
GAAGATGGTGCGCTCCTGGACGTAGCCTTCGGGCATGGCGGACTTGAAGAAGTCGTGCTGCTTCATGTGG
TCGGGGTAGCGGGCGAAGCACATCAGGCCGTAGCCGAAGGTGGTCACGAGGGTGGGCCAGGGCACGGGCA
GCTTGCCGGTGGTGCAGATGAACTTCAGGGTCAGCTTGCCGTAGGTGGCATCGCCCTCGCCCTCGCCGGA
CACGCTGAACTTGTGGCCGTTTACGTCGCCGTCCAGCTCGACCAGGATGGGCACCACCCCGGTGAACAGC
TCCTCGCCCTTGCTCACCATCTTTCTCTCTCTCTCTTCCTCTAGATCTCTCTGAGTCTTATGCTCTCTTT
ATAGATGTGAGAATATGTATGTATATGAGTTAAATGCAACATGTATGTACATATATGTGAAATTAATGGG
TGACTTAAAGAAGAGGGAAGAACTTTTAAATCTGCTTTTTCTTGACAACCTCTTTTGGATCTGCCAAGCT
CACGAGTCACTCTGCCTTTTCCATTAACTATTTTGCGTAGTCAATTAACGAAGATATGTTGATCTCCACA
CGAATATGTATATCTCCCTTAAGAAAACGTTACTGGATTATTTATTTAGTGAACGATCCATCAAATGTTT
TTTCAATCGAAATATTTCCATAAAAGGAGCTCGTTAACATATTGTAGATGAATACATAGTGTATCGATTA
CAATATTTTGCTTAATTTGGAACATTCGTTGGTAATTACTTATAAATATAGTGATAATCAACTCATAAAT
GGAAGAAGAGTCACAAGCTATGTTACTTACATTTTTGTGATAATAGTTGTAATTGTGGTAAGAAAATAAA
TAAAGATAAAGTGTGGGAAGAAACACAATTATTTCATTGAATTTCTCCATGATTAAAGGGAATCATTCAC
TGCAACTTGGGGGGCGGCCGCGGAGCCTGCTTTTTTGTACAAAGTTGGCATTATAAAAAAGCATTGCTCA
TCAATTTGTTGCAACTAGAGCCAAGCTGATCTCCTTTGCCCCGGAGATCACCATGGACGACTTTCTCTAT
CTCTACGATCTAGGAAGAAAGTTCGACGGAGAAGGTGACGATACCATGTTCACCACCGATAATGAGAAGA
TTAGCCTCTTCAATTTCAGAAAGAATGCTGACCCACAGATGGTTAGAGAGGCCTACGCGGCAGGTCTCAT
CAAGACGATCTACCCGAGTAATAATCTCCAGGAGATCAAATACCTTCCCAAGAAGGTTAAAGATGCAGTC
AAAAGATTCAGGACTAACTGCATCAAGAACACAGAGAAAGATATATTTCTCAAGATCAGAAGTACTATTC
CAGTATGGACGATTCAAGGCTTGCTTCATAAACCAAGGCAAGTAATAGAGATTGGAGTCTCTAAGAAAGT
AGTTCCTACTGAATCAAAGGCCATGGAGTCAAAAATTCAGATCGAGGATCTAACAGAACTCGCCGTGAAG
ACTGGCGAACAGTTCATACAGAGTCTTTTACGACTCAATGACAAGAAGAAAATCTTCGTCAACATGGTGG
AGCACGACACTCTCGTCTACTCCAAGAATATCAAAGATACAGTCTCAGAAGACCAAAGGGCTAT
Features (pLannotate 1.2.2; 26 found; start..end, strand, type, name):
      1..345     +  promoter       CaMV 35S promoter: strong constitutive promoter from cauliflower mosaic virus
    298..344     +  promoter       minimal CaMV 35S promoter: minimal 35S promoter from cauliflower mosaic virus
    377..402     +  misc_feature   TMV Ω (fragment): translational enhancer from the tobacco mosaic virus 5'-leader sequence (Gallie et al., 1988)
    453..1163    +  CDS            mApple: photostable monomeric derivative of DsRed (Shaner et al., 2008) mammalian codon-optimized
   1169..1189    -  protein_bind   attB2: mutant version of attB; core recombination site for the Gateway® BP reaction BP Clonase™
   1261..1420    +  polyA_signal   CaMV poly(A) signal (fragment): cauliflower mosaic virus polyadenylation signal
   1510..1534    +  misc_feature   RB T-DNA repeat: right border repeat from nopaline C58 T-DNA
   1904..2305    +  CDS            Y4CG_SINFN (fragment): Protein inferred from homology: Swiss-Prot protein existence level 3. From Sinorhizobium fredii (strain NBRC 101917 / NGR234).
   2865..3494    +  CDS            pVS1 StaA: stability protein from the Pseudomonas plasmid pVS1 (Heeb et al., 2000)
   3923..4996    +  CDS            pVS1 RepA: replication protein from the Pseudomonas plasmid pVS1 (Heeb et al., 2000)
   5062..5256    +  rep_origin     pVS1 oriV: origin of replication for the Pseudomonas plasmid pVS1 (Heeb et al., 2000)
   5459..5498    +  CDS            rop (fragment): Rop protein, which maintains plasmids at low copy number; rop
   5600..5740    +  misc_feature   bom: basis of mobility region from pBR322
   5926..6514    -  rep_origin     ori: high-copy-number ColE1/pMB1/pBR322/pUC origin of replication
   6760..7547    -  CDS            SmR (fragment): aminoglycoside adenylyltransferase (Murphy, 1985); aadA; confers resistance to spectinomycin and streptomycin
   7558..7614    -  CDS            GmR (fragment): gentamycin acetyltransferase; aacC1; confers resistance to gentamycin
   7790..7813    -  promoter       Pc promoter (fragment): intI1 (promoter lies within the coding sequence); class 1 integron promoter
   8072..8096    +  misc_feature   LB T-DNA repeat: left border repeat from nopaline C58 T-DNA
   8189..8441    -  terminator     NOS terminator: nopaline synthase terminator and poly(A) signal
   8466..9030    -  CDS            NrsR (fragment): nourseothricin acetyltransferase; Streptomyces noursei nat1; confers resistance to nourseothricin
   9078..9257    -  promoter       NOS promoter: nopaline synthase promoter
   9367..9619    -  terminator     NOS terminator: nopaline synthase terminator and poly(A) signal
   9625..9646    +  protein_bind   attB2 (fragment): mutant version of attB; recombination site for the Gateway® BP reaction BP Clonase™
   9664..10380   -  CDS            mCitrine: mCitrine is a basic (constitutively fluorescent) yellow fluorescent protein published in 2001, derived from Aequorea victoria.
  11014..11075   -  protein_bind   attL1 (fragment): mutant version of attL; recombination site for the Gateway® LR reaction LR Clonase™
  11083..11682   +  CDS            IBMP_CAMVB (fragment): Experimental evidence at protein level: Swiss-Prot protein existence level 1. Enhances the ribosomal termination-reinitiation event leading to the translation of major open reading frames on the polycistronic viral RNAs. From Cauliflower mosaic virus (strain Bari 1) (CaMV).
