[The description below was written by a language model from this plasmid's Addgene catalogue record and pLannotate feature annotations shown in this document.]
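Description:
GS1.1/MYB60 is a plant binary T-DNA vector built on the Gateway destination plasmid pB2GW7, in which the original BASTA resistance gene (bar) has been replaced by a nourseothricin acetyltransferase marker (nat). The backbone carries the pVS1 replication module (oriV, RepA and the StaA stability protein), which in binary vectors of this type supports maintenance in Agrobacterium. It also has a ColE1/pBR322-type origin with a bom site for propagation in E. coli, where the plasmid is recorded as low copy. Bacterial selection is by spectinomycin through the aadA (SmR) gene. Nopaline-type left and right border repeats delimit the region transferred into plant cells.

The T-DNA holds three expression units. Next to the left border, nat is driven by the NOS promoter and closed by a NOS terminator, giving nourseothricin/streptothricin selection of transformed plants. A constitutive reporter unit consists of the CaMV 35S promoter, a fragment of the TMV Ω translational enhancer, the red fluorescent protein mApple and a CaMV polyadenylation signal. On the opposite strand, the yellow fluorescent protein mCitrine sits upstream of a second NOS terminator and, according to the catalogue entry, is controlled by the Arabidopsis thaliana MYB60 promoter. That promoter is not annotated in either feature table, but an unannotated stretch lies directly upstream of mCitrine. Residual attB2 and attL1 fragments are Gateway remnants; both inserts were added by Gibson assembly.

The pairing lets mApple act as a constitutive reference while mCitrine reports MYB60 promoter activity. The repository's sequenced record is about 650 nt longer than the depositor's, mainly through additional CaMV-derived sequence upstream of the 35S promoter, which the annotation software matched to a viral coding-sequence fragment.
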