Addgene plasmid #140408: GS1.1/MYB60
Purpose: mApple expression regulated by the CaMV35S promoter, mCitrine expression regulated by the A. thaliana MYB60 promoter. nourseothricin acetyl transferase selectable marker (nat)
Depositing lab: Mathias Pribil. Depositing organization: University of Copenhagen.
Backbone
  Vector backbone: pB2GW7
  Backbone manufacturer: https://gateway.psb.ugent.be
  Backbone size w/o insert (bp): 8179
  Modifications to backbone: BASTA resistance marker (bar) replaced with nourseothricin resistance marker (nat).
  Vector type: Plant Expression, Synthetic Biology
  Selectable markers: Nourseothricin/streptothricin
Growth in bacteria
  Bacterial resistance: Spectinomycin, 50 μg/mL
  Growth temperature: 37°C
  Growth strain: DH5alpha
  Copy number: Low Copy
Gene/Insert 1
  Gene/Insert name: mApple
  Species: Synthetic
  Insert size (bp): 711
  Promoter: Cauliflower mosaic virus 35S
  Cloning method: Gibson Cloning
  Sequencing primers: 5′ CTCGGATTCCATTGCCCAGCTAT; 3′ ATATGCTCAACACATGAGCGA
Gene/Insert 2
  Gene/Insert name: mCitrine
  Species: Synthetic
  Insert size (bp): 720
  Promoter: A. thaliana MYB60
  Cloning method: Gibson Cloning
  Sequencing primers: 5′ CTGGTCGAGCTGGACGGCGACG; 3′ CACGAACTCCAGCAGGACCATG
Resource information
  A portion of this plasmid was derived from a plasmid made by: mApple was amplified from mApple-pBAD, a gift from Michael Davidson & Nathan Shaner & Roger Tsien (Addgene plasmid # 54536 ; http://n2t.net/addgene:54536 ; RRID:Addgene_54536). The mCitrine coding sequence was originally obtained from the pET mCitrine LIC cloning vector (a gift from Scott Gradia (Addgene plasmid # 29771)).
Terms and licenses: Academic/Nonprofit Terms; Industry Terms: Not Available to Industry
How to cite: GS1.1/MYB60 was a gift from Mathias Pribil (Addgene plasmid # 140408 ; http://n2t.net/addgene:140408 ; RRID:Addgene_140408)
